>Addgene plasmid #82351 | pVHed05 | addgene full sequence | sequence record 201976 | Addgene NGS Result
GAATTCGCGGCCGCTTCTAGAGTTAAGACCCACTTTCACATTTAAGTTGTTTTTCTAATCCGCATATGAT
CAATTCAGGGCCGAATAAGAAGGCTGGCTCTGCACCTTGGTGATCAAATAATTCGATAGCTTGTCGTAAT
AATGGCGGCATACTATCAGTAGTAGGTGTTTCCCTTTCTTCTTTAGCGACTTGATGCTCTTGATCTTCCA
ATACGCAACCTAAAGTAAAATGCCCCACAGCGCTGAGTGCATATAATGCATTCTCTAGTGAAAAACCTTG
TTGGCATAAAAAGGCTAATTGATTTTCGAGAGTTTCATACTGTTTTTCTGTAGGCCGTGTACCTAAATGT
ACTTTTGCTCCATCGCGATGACTTAGTAAAGCACATCTAAAACTTTTAGCGTTATTACGTAAAAAATCTT
GCCAGCTTTCCCCTTCTAAAGGGCAAAAGTGAGTATGGTGCCTATCTAACATCTCAATGGCTAAGGCGTC
GAGCAAAGCCCGCTTATTTTTTACATGCCAATACAATGTAGGCTGCTCTACACCTAGCTTCTGGGCGAGT
TTACGGGTTGTTAAACCTTCGATTCCGACCTCATTAAGCAGCTCTAATGCGCTGTTAATCACTTTACTTT
TATCTAATCTTGACATCATTAATTCCTAATTTTTGTTGACACTCTATCGTTGATAGAGTTATTTTACCAC
TCCCTATCAGTGATAGAGAAAAGTGAAAATCCATATGACTAGCAGATCCACTAGAGTCGATCCCTATCAG
TGATAGAGATTGACATCCCTATCAGTGATAGAGATACTGAGCACAAGCTTGCGGCTTTCACACATAGGAG
CTAGCGTGAGAGCCCTGGTAGTCATCCGCCTGTCCCGCGTCACCGATGCTACGACTTCACCGGAGCGTCA
GCTGGAGTCTTGCCAGCAGCTCTGCGCCCAGCGCGGCTGGGACGTCGTCGGGGTAGCGGAGGATCTGGAC
GTCTCCGGGGCGGTCGATCCGTTCGACCGGAAGCGCAGACCGAACCTGGCCCGGTGGCTAGCGTTCGAGG
AGCAACCGTTTGACGTGATCGTGGCGTACCGGGTAGATCGGTTGACCCGATCGATCCGGCATCTTCAGCA
GCTGGTCCACTGGGCCGAGGACCACAAGAAGCTGGTCGTCTCCGCGACCGAAGCGCACTTCGATACGACG
ACGCCGTTTGCGGCGGTCGTCATCGCGCTTATGGGAACGGTGGCGCAGATGGAATTAGAAGCGATCAAAG
AGCGGAACCGTTCGGCTGCGCATTTCAATATCCGCGCCGGGAAATACCGAGGATCCCTGCCGCCGTGGGG
ATACCTGCCTACGCGCGTGGACGGGGAGTGGCGGCTGGTGCCGGACCCTGTGCAGCGAGAGCGCATCCTC
GAGGTGTATCACCGCGTCGTCGACAACCACGAGCCGCTGCATCTGGTGGCCCACGACCTGAACCGGCGTG
GTGTCCTGTCGCCGAAGGACTACTTCGCGCAGCTGCAAGGCCGCGAGCCGCAGGGCCGGGAGTGGTCGGC
TACCGCGCTGAAGCGATCGATGATCTCCGGGGCGATGCTCGGGTACGCGACTCTGAACGGTAAGACCGTC
CGAGACGACGACGGAGCCCCGCTGGTGCGGGCTGAGCCGATCCTGACCCGTGAGCAGCTGGAGGCGCTGC
GCGCCGAGCTCGTGAAGACCTCCCGGGCGAAGCCCGCGGTGTCTACCCCGTCGCTGCTGCTGCGGGTGTT
GTTCTGCGCGGTGTGCGGGGAGCCCGCGTACAAGTTCGCCGGGGGAGGACGTAAGCACCCGCGCTACCGC
TGCCGCTCGATGGGGTTCCCGAAGCACTGCGGGAACGGCACGGTGGCGATGGCCGAGTGGGACGCGTTCT
GCGAGGAGCAGGTACTGGATCTGCTCGGGGACGCGGAGCGTCTGGAGAAAGTCTGGGTAGCGGGCTCGGA
CTCCGCGGTCGAACTCGCGGAGGTGAACGCGGAGCTGGTGGACCTGACGTCGCTGATCGGCTCCCCGGCC
TACCGGGCGGGCTCTCCGCAGCGAGAAGCACTGGATGCCCGTATTGCGGCGCTGGCCGCGCGGCAAGAGG
AGCTGGAGGGCCTGGAGGCTCGCCCGTCTGGCTGGGAGTGGCGCGAGACCGGGCAGCGGTTCGGGGACTG
GTGGCGGGAGCAGGACACCGCGGCAAAGAACACCTGGCTTCGGTCGATGAACGTTCGGCTGACGTTCGAC
GTCCGCGGCGGGCTGACTCGCACGATCGACTTCGGGGATCTTCAGGAGTACGAGCAGCATCTCAGGCTCG
GCAGCGTGGTCGAACGGCTACACACCGGGATGTCGTAATAATACTAGATGCATTAATAATCACACTGGCT
CACCTTCGGGTGGGCCTTTCTGCGTTTATATACTAGAGAGAGAATATAAAAAGCCAGATTATTAATCCGG
CTTTTTTATTATTTCCTGCAGGGCGGCCGCCATATGTTATGACAACTTGACGGCTACATCATTCACTTTT
TCTTCACAACCGGCACGGAACTCGCTCGGGCTGGCCCCGGTGCATTTTTTAAATACCCGCGAGAAATAGA
GTTGATCGTCAAAACCAACATTGCGACCGACGGTGGCGATAGGCATCCGGGTGGTGCTCAAAAGCAGCTT
CGCCTGGCTGATACGTTGGTCCTCGCGCCAGCTTAAGACGCTAATCCCTAACTGCTGGCGGAAAAGATGT
GACAGACGCGACGGCGACAAGCAAACATGCTGTGCGACGCTGGCGATATCAAAATTGCTGTCTGCCAGGT
GATCGCTGATGTACTGACAAGCCTCGCGTACCCGATTATCCATCGGTGGATGGAGCGACTCGTTAATCGC
TTCCATGCGCCGCAGTAACAATTGCTCAAGCAGATTTATCGCCAGCAGCTCCGAATAGCGCCCTTCCCCT
TGCCCGGCGTTAATGATTTGCCCAAACAGGTCGCTGAAATGCGGCTGGTGCGCTTCATCCGGGCGAAAGA
ACCCCGTATTGGCAAATATTGACGGCCAGTTAAGCCATTCATGCCAGTAGGCGCGCGGACGAAAGTAAGC
CCACTGGTGATACCATTCGCGAGCCTCCGGATGACGACCGTAGTGATGAATCTCTCCTGGCGGGAACAGC
AAAATATCACCCGGTCGGCAAACAAATTCTCGTCCCTGATTTTTCACCACCCCCTGACCGCGAATGGTGA
GATTGAGAATATAACCTTTCATTCCCAGCGGTCGGTCGATAAAAAAATCGAGATAACCGTTGGCCTCAAT
CGGCGTTAAACCCGCCACCAGATGGGCATTAAACGAGTATCCCGGCAGCAGGGGATCATTTTGCGCTTCA
GCCATACTTTTCATACTCCCGCCATTCAGAGAAGAAACCAATTGTCCATATTGCATCAGACATTGCCGTC
ACTGCGTCTTTTACTGGCTCTTCTCGCTAACCAAACCGGTAACCCCGCTTATTAAAAGCATTCTGTAACA
AAGCGGGACCAAAGCCATGACAAAAACGCGTAACAAAAGTGTCTATAATCACGGCAGAAAAGTCCACATT
GATTATTTGCACGGCGTCACTCTTTGCTATGCCATAGCATTTTTATCCATAAGATTAGCGGATCCTACCT
GACGCTTTTTATCGCAACTCTCTACTGTTTCTCCATACCGTTTTTTTGGGCTAGCTACTAGAGTCACACA
GGAAACCTACTAGATGAAACATCATCACCATCACCACCAGGCCGGCACTAAGAAAGTAGCAATCTATACA
CGAGTATCCACTACTAACCAAGCAGAGGAAGGCTTCTCAATTGATGAGCAAATTGACCGTTTAACAAAAT
ATGCTGAAGCAATGGGGTGGCAAGTATCTGATACTTATACTGATGCTGGTTTTTCAGGGGCCAAACTTGA
ACGCCCAGCAATGCAAAGATTAATCAACGATATCGAGAATAAAGCTTTTGATACAGTTCTTGTATATAAG
CTAGACCGCCTTTCACGTAGTGTAAGAGATACTCTTTATCTTGTTAAGGATGTGTTCACAAAAAATAAAA
TAGACTTTATCTCGCTTAATGAAAGTATTGATACTTCTTCTGCTATGGGTAGCTTGTTTCTCACTATTCT
TTCTGCAATTAATGAGTTTGAAAGAGAGAATATAAAAGAACGCATGACTATGGGTAAACTAGGGCGAGCG
AAATCTGGTAAGTCTATGATGTGGACTAAGACAGCTTTTGGGTATTACCACAACAGAAAGACAGGTATAT
TAGAAATTGTTCCTTTACAAGCTACAATAGTTGAACAAATATTCACTGATTATTTATCAGGAATATCACT
TACAAAATTAAGAGATAAACTCAATGAATCTGGACACATCGGTAAAGATATACCGTGGTCTTATCGTACC
CTAAGACAAACACTTGATAATCCAGTTTACTGTGGTTATATCAAATTTAAGGACAGCCTATTTGAAGGTA
TGCACAAACCAATTATCCCTTATGAGACTTATTTAAAAGTTCAAAAAGAGCTAGAAGAAAGACAACAGCA
GACTTATGAAAGAAATAACAACCCTAGACCTTTCCAAGCTAAATATATGCTGTCAGGGATGGCAAGGTGC
GGTTACTGTGGAGCACCTTTAAAAATTGTTCTTGGCCACAAAAGAAAAGATGGAAGCCGCACTATGAAAT
ATCACTGTGCAAATAGATTTCCTCGAAAAACAAAAGGAATTACAGTATATAATGACAATAAAAAGTGTGA
TTCAGGAACTTATGATTTAAGTAATTTAGAAAATACTGTTATTGACAACCTGATTGGATTTCAAGAAAAT
AATGACTCCTTATTGAAAATTATCAATGGCAACAACCAACCTATTCTTGATACTTCGTCATTTAAAAAGC
AAATTTCACAGATCGATAAAAAAATACAAAAGAACTCTGATTTGTACCTAAATGATTTTATCACTATGGA
TGAGTTGAAAGATCGTACTGATTCCCTTCAGGCTGAGAAAAAGCTGCTTAAAGCTAAGATTAGCGAAAAT
AAATTTAATGACTCTACTGATGTTTTTGAGTTAGTTAAAACTCAGTTGGGCTCAATTCCGATTAATGAAC
TATCATATGATAATAAAAAGAAAATCGTCAACAACCTTGTATCAAAGGTTGATGTTACTGCTGATAATGT
AGATATCATATTTAAATTCCAACTCGCTACCGGTGCTGCTAAGGACGAAAACTACGCTCTGGCTGCTTAA
TACTAGTAGCGGCCGCTGCAGTCCGGCAAAAAAGGGCAAGGTGTCACCACCCTGCCCTTTTTCTTTAAAA
CCGAAAAGATTACTTCGCGTTATGCAGGCTTCCTCGCTCACTGACTCGCTGCGCTCGGTCGTTCGGCTGC
GGCGAGCGGTATCAGCTCACTCAAAGGCGGTAATCCTAGCTAGGGCGTTCGGCTGCGGCGAGCGGTATCA
GCTCACTCAAAGGCGGTAATACGGTTATCCACAGAATCAGGGGATAACGCAGGAAAGAACATGTGAGCAA
AAGGCCAGCAAAAGGCCAGGAACCGTAAAAAGGCCGCGTTGCTGGCGTTTTTCCATAGGCTCCGCCCCCC
TGACGAGCATCACAAAAATCGACGCTCAAGTCAGAGGTGGCGAAACCCGACAGGACTATAAAGATACCAG
GCGTTTCCCCCTGGAAGCTCCCTCGTGCGCTCTCCTGTTCCGACCCTGCCGCTTACCGGATACCTGTCCG
CCTTTCTCCCTTCGGGAAGCGTGGCGCTTTCTCATAGCTCACGCTGTAGGTATCTCAGTTCGGTGTAGGT
CGTTCGCTCCAAGCTGGGCTGTATGCACGAACCCCCCGTTCAGCCCGACCGCTGCGCCTTATCCGGTAAC
TATCGTCTTGAGTCCAACCCGGTAAGACACGACTTATCGCCACTGGCAGCAGCCACTGGTAACAGGATTA
GCAGAGCGAGGTATGTAGGCGGTGCTACAGAGTTCTTGAAGTGGTGGCCTAACTACGGCTACACTAGAAG
GACAGTATTTGGTATCTGCGCTCTGCTGAAGCCAGTTACCTTCGGAAAAAGAGTTGGTAGCTCTTGATCC
GGCAAACAAACCACCGCTGGTAGCGGTGGTTTTTTGTTTGCAAGCAGCAGATTACGCGCAGAAAAAAAGG
ATCTCAAGAAGATCCTTTGATCTTTTCTACGGGGTCTGACGCTCAGTGGAACGAAAACTCACGTTAAGGG
ATTTTGGTCATGACTTGTGCTTGGATTCTCACCAATAAAAAACGCCCGGCGGCAACCGAGCGTTCTGAAC
AAATCCAGATGGAGTTCTGAGGTCATTACTGGATCTATCAACAGGAGTCCAAGCGAGCTCGATATCAAAT
TACGCCCCGCCCTGCCACTCATCGCAGTACTGTTGTAATTCATTAAGCATTCTGCCGACATGGAAGCCAT
CACAAACGGCATGATGAACCTGAATCGCCAGCGGCATCAGCACCTTGTCGCCTTGCGTATAATATTTGCC
CATGGTGAAAACGGGGGCGAAGAAGTTGTCCATATTGGCCACGTTTAAATCAAAACTGGTGAAACTCACC
CAGGGATTGGCTGAGACGAAAAACATATTCTCAATAAACCCTTTAGGGAAATAGGCCAGGTTTTCACCGT
AACACGCCACATCTTGCGAATATATGTGTAGAAACTGCCGGAAATCGTCGTGGTATTCACTCCAGAGCGA
TGAAAACGTTTCAGTTTGCTCATGGAAAACGGTGTAACAAGGGTGAACACTATCCCATATCACCAGCTCA
CCGTCTTTCATTGCCATACGAAATTCCGGATGAGCATTCATCAGGCGGGCAAGAATGTGAATAAAGGCCG
GATAAAACTTGTGCTTATTTTTCTTTACGGTCTTTAAAAAGGCCGTAATATCCAGCTGAATGGTCTGGTT
ATAGGTACATTGAGCAACTGACTGAAATGCCTCAAAATGTTCTTTACGATGCCATTGGGATATATCAACG
GTGGTATATCCAGTGATTTTTTTCTCCATTTTAGCTTCCTTAGCTCCTGAAAATCTCGATAACTCAAAAA
ATACGCCCGGTAGTGATCTTATTTCATTATGGTGAAAGTTGGAACCTCTTACGTGCCGATCAACGTCTCA
TTTTCGCCAGATATCGACGTCTAAGAAACCATTATTATCATGACATTAACCTATAAAAATAGGCGTATCA
CGAGGCCCTTTCGTCTTCACCTCGAGTGCCACCTGACGTCTAAGAAACCATTATTATCATGACATTAACC
TATAAAAATAGGCGTATCACGAGGCAGAATTTCAGATAAAAAAAAATCCTTAGCTTTCGCTAAGGATGAT
TTCTG
Features (pLannotate 1.2.2; 15 found; start..end, strand, type, name):
      1..22      +  misc_feature   BioBrick prefix: BioBrick prefix for parts that do not start with "ATG"
     23..646     -  CDS            TetR: tetracycline repressor TetR; tetR from transposon Tn10; TetR binds to the tetracycline operator tetO to inhibit transcription. This inhibition can be relieved by adding tetracycline or doxycycline.
    665..720     +  promoter       tetR/tetA promoters: tetR; overlapping promoters for bacterial tetR and tetA
    761..815     +  promoter       PLtetO-1 promoter (fragment): modified phage lambda PL promoter with tet operator sites (Lutz and Bujard, 1997)
   2377..2404    +  terminator     T7Te terminator: phage T7 early transcription terminator
   2487..3365    -  CDS            araC: L-arabinose regulatory protein; araC
   3392..3676    +  promoter       araBAD promoter: araBAD; promoter of the L-arabinose operon of E. coli; the araC regulatory gene is transcribed in the opposite direction (Guzman et al., 1995)
   5215..5247    +  CDS            ssrA tag: C-terminal peptide that mediates degradation in bacteria through the ClpXP and ClpAP proteases (McGinness et al., 2006) wild-type LAA variant
   5251..5271    +  misc_feature   BioBrick suffix: universal suffix for all parts
   5272..5329    +  terminator     his operon terminator: This putative transcriptin terminator from the E. coli his operon has a 2-bp deletion introduced during synthesis. Its efficiency has not been determined.
   5580..6167    -  rep_origin     ori: high-copy-number ColE1/pMB1/pBR322/pUC origin of replication
   6255..6349    -  terminator     lambda t0 terminator: transcription terminator from phage lambda
   6370..7029    -  CDS            CmR: chloramphenicol acetyltransferase; cat; confers resistance to chloramphenicol
   7030..7132    -  promoter       cat promoter: promoter of the E. coli cat gene encoding chloramphenicol acetyltransferase
   7309..7353    -  terminator     bacterial terminator: putative bacterial transcription terminator
