[The description below was written by a language model from this plasmid's Addgene catalogue record and pLannotate feature annotations shown in this document.]
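Description:
pVHed05 is a high-copy bacterial expression plasmid for synthetic biology work in E. coli, built on a ColE1-type origin of replication and selected with chloramphenicol through a cat gene driven by its own promoter. At roughly 7.35 kb, it serves as a two-input recombinase controller. According to the depositor, it is identical to an earlier published dual-recombinase controller plasmid except for the addition of a constitutively expressed wild-type tetR gene. The payload sits between BioBrick prefix and suffix sequences and is insulated by several transcription terminators.

Two serine integrases are placed under independent chemical control. Bxb1 integrase is expressed from a tet-regulated promoter, annotated as a PLtetO-1 fragment and followed by a T7Te terminator. The TetR repressor, encoded on the opposite strand next to the native tetR/tetA promoter region, keeps this promoter off until a tetracycline-class inducer relieves repression. TP901-1 integrase is expressed from the araBAD promoter, with the divergently transcribed araC regulator supplying arabinose responsiveness. The integrase coding sequences themselves were not annotated in the feature table, but the gaps downstream of each promoter match their recorded sizes. An ssrA (LAA) degradation tag lies at the end of the arabinose-controlled reading frame, which would target that integrase for ClpXP/ClpAP proteolysis and limit its persistence after induction.

Because each integrase irreversibly flips or excises DNA flanked by its cognate attachment sites, the plasmid is meant to be paired with a separate target or reporter construct, which this record does not describe. The associated work used it in a population-level temporal logic gate that records the order and timing of chemical inputs.
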