Addgene plasmid #82351: pVHed05
Purpose: Contains PBAD-TP901 and Ptet-Bxb1 as well as constitutive TetR
Depositing lab: Richard Murray. Depositing organization: California Institute of Technology. Publication: A population-based temporal logic gate for timing and recording chemical events. Hsiao V, Hori Y, Rothemund PW, Murray RM. Mol Syst Biol. 2016 May 17;12(5):869. doi: 10.15252/msb.20156663. PubMed 27193783.
Backbone
  Vector backbone: ColE1
  Backbone size w/o insert (bp): 2200
  Total vector size (bp): 7352
  Vector type: Bacterial Expression, Synthetic Biology
Growth in bacteria
  Bacterial resistance: Chloramphenicol, 25 μg/mL
  Growth temperature: 37°C
  Growth strain: DH5alpha
  Copy number: High Copy
Gene/Insert 1
  Gene/Insert name: TP901-1 integrase
  Insert size (bp): 1527
Gene/Insert 2
  Gene/Insert name: Bxb1 integrase
  Insert size (bp): 1503
Gene/Insert 3
  Gene/Insert name: AraC
  Insert size (bp): 878
  Entrez Gene: araC (a.k.a. b0064, ECK0065)
Gene/Insert 4
  Gene/Insert name: TetR
  Insert size (bp): 624
Terms and licenses: Academic/Nonprofit Terms; Industry Terms: Not Available to Industry
Depositor comments: This plasmid is exactly the Dual-recombinase-controller (Addgene 44456) from Bonnet et al, with the addition of a constitutive wild type tetR gene.
How to cite: pVHed05 was a gift from Richard Murray (Addgene plasmid # 82351 ; http://n2t.net/addgene:82351 ; RRID:Addgene_82351)
