>Addgene plasmid #82351 | pVHed05 | depositor partial sequence | sequence record 155926 | TP901-1 integrase
ATGAAACATCATCACCATCACCACCAGGCCGGCACTAAGAAAGTAGCAATCTATACACGAGTATCCACTA
CTAACCAAGCAGAGGAAGGCTTCTCAATTGATGAGCAAATTGACCGTTTAACAAAATATGCTGAAGCAAT
GGGGTGGCAAGTATCTGATACTTATACTGATGCTGGTTTTTCAGGGGCCAAACTTGAACGCCCAGCAATG
CAAAGATTAATCAACGATATCGAGAATAAAGCTTTTGATACAGTTCTTGTATATAAGCTAGACCGCCTTT
CACGTAGTGTAAGAGATACTCTTTATCTTGTTAAGGATGTGTTCACAAAAAATAAAATAGACTTTATCTC
GCTTAATGAAAGTATTGATACTTCTTCTGCTATGGGTAGCTTGTTTCTCACTATTCTTTCTGCAATTAAT
GAGTTTGAAAGAGAGAATATAAAAGAACGCATGACTATGGGTAAACTAGGGCGAGCGAAATCTGGTAAGT
CTATGATGTGGACTAAGACAGCTTTTGGGTATTACCACAACAGAAAGACAGGTATATTAGAAATTGTTCC
TTTACAAGCTACAATAGTTGAACAAATATTCACTGATTATTTATCAGGAATATCACTTACAAAATTAAGA
GATAAACTCAATGAATCTGGACACATCGGTAAAGATATACCGTGGTCTTATCGTACCCTAAGACAAACAC
TTGATAATCCAGTTTACTGTGGTTATATCAAATTTAAGGACAGCCTATTTGAAGGTATGCACAAACCAAT
TATCCCTTATGAGACTTATTTAAAAGTTCAAAAAGAGCTAGAAGAAAGACAACAGCAGACTTATGAAAGA
AATAACAACCCTAGACCTTTCCAAGCTAAATATATGCTGTCAGGGATGGCAAGGTGCGGTTACTGTGGAG
CACCTTTAAAAATTGTTCTTGGCCACAAAAGAAAAGATGGAAGCCGCACTATGAAATATCACTGTGCAAA
TAGATTTCCTCGAAAAACAAAAGGAATTACAGTATATAATGACAATAAAAAGTGTGATTCAGGAACTTAT
GATTTAAGTAATTTAGAAAATACTGTTATTGACAACCTGATTGGATTTCAAGAAAATAATGACTCCTTAT
TGAAAATTATCAATGGCAACAACCAACCTATTCTTGATACTTCGTCATTTAAAAAGCAAATTTCACAGAT
CGATAAAAAAATACAAAAGAACTCTGATTTGTACCTAAATGATTTTATCACTATGGATGAGTTGAAAGAT
CGTACTGATTCCCTTCAGGCTGAGAAAAAGCTGCTTAAAGCTAAGATTAGCGAAAATAAATTTAATGACT
CTACTGATGTTTTTGAGTTAGTTAAAACTCAGTTGGGCTCAATTCCGATTAATGAACTATCATATGATAA
TAAAAAGAAAATCGTCAACAACCTTGTATCAAAGGTTGATGTTACTGCTGATAATGTAGATATCATATTT
AAATTCCAACTCGCTACCGGTGCTGCTAAGGACGAAAACTACGCTCTGGCTGCTTAA
