>Addgene plasmid #82351 | pVHed05 | depositor partial sequence | sequence record 155928 | AraC
GGCTGAAGCGCAAAATGATCCCCTGCTGCCGGGATACTCGTTTAATGCCCATCTGGTGGCGGGTTTAACG
CCGATTGAGGCCAACGGTTATCTCGATTTTTTTATCGACCGACCGCTGGGAATGAAAGGTTATATTCTCA
ATCTCACCATTCGCGGTCAGGGGGTGGTGAAAAATCAGGGACGAGAATTTGTTTGCCGACCGGGTGATAT
TTTGCTGTTCCCGCCAGGAGAGATTCATCACTACGGTCGTCATCCGGAGGCTCGCGAATGGTATCACCAG
TGGGTTTACTTTCGTCCGCGCGCCTACTGGCATGAATGGCTTAACTGGCCGTCAATATTTGCCAATACGG
GGTTCTTTCGCCCGGATGAAGCGCACCAGCCGCATTTCAGCGACCTGTTTGGGCAAATCATTAACGCCGG
GCAAGGGGAAGGGCGCTATTCGGAGCTGCTGGCGATAAATCTGCTTGAGCAATTGTTACTGCGGCGCATG
GAAGCGATTAACGAGTCGCTCCATCCACCGATGGATAATCGGGTACGCGAGGCTTGTCAGTACATCAGCG
ATCACCTGGCAGACAGCAATTTTGATATCGCCAGCGTCGCACAGCATGTTTGCTTGTCGCCGTCGCGTCT
GTCACATCTTTTCCGCCAGCAGTTAGGGATTAGCGTCTTAAGCTGGCGCGAGGACCAACGTATCAGCCAG
GCGAAGCTGCTTTTGAGCACCACCCGGATGCCTATCGCCACCGTCGGTCGCAATGTTGGTTTTGACGATC
AACTCTATTTCTCGCGGGTATTTAAAAAATGCACCGGGGCCAGCCCGAGCGAGTTCCGTGCCGGTTGTGA
AGAAAAAGTGAATGATGTAGCCGTCAAGTTGTCATAAC
