>Addgene plasmid #82351 | pVHed05 | depositor partial sequence | sequence record 155929 | TetR
TTAAGACCCACTTTCACATTTAAGTTGTTTTTCTAATCCGCATATGATCAATTCAGGGCCGAATAAGAAG
GCTGGCTCTGCACCTTGGTGATCAAATAATTCGATAGCTTGTCGTAATAATGGCGGCATACTATCAGTAG
TAGGTGTTTCCCTTTCTTCTTTAGCGACTTGATGCTCTTGATCTTCCAATACGCAACCTAAAGTAAAATG
CCCCACAGCGCTGAGTGCATATAATGCATTCTCTAGTGAAAAACCTTGTTGGCATAAAAAGGCTAATTGA
TTTTCGAGAGTTTCATACTGTTTTTCTGTAGGCCGTGTACCTAAATGTACTTTTGCTCCATCGCGATGAC
TTAGTAAAGCACATCTAAAACTTTTAGCGTTATTACGTAAAAAATCTTGCCAGCTTTCCCCTTCTAAAGG
GCAAAAGTGAGTATGGTGCCTATCTAACATCTCAATGGCTAAGGCGTCGAGCAAAGCCCGCTTATTTTTT
ACATGCCAATACAATGTAGGCTGCTCTACACCTAGCTTCTGGGCGAGTTTACGGGTTGTTAAACCTTCGA
TTCCGACCTCATTAAGCAGCTCTAATGCGCTGTTAATCACTTTACTTTTATCTAATCTTGACAT
