>Addgene plasmid #82351 | pVHed05 | addgene partial sequence | sequence record 164088 | AraC-F-New 5'-GATGTAGCCGTCAAGTTGTCA-3'
GCCGGATTAATAATCTGGCTTTTTATATTCTCTCTCTAGTATATAAACGCAGAAAGGCCCACCCGAAGGT
GAGCCAGTGTGATTATTAATGCATCTAGTATTATTACGACATCCCGGTGTGTAGCCGTTCGACCACGCTG
CCGAGCCTGAGATGCTGCTCGTACTCCTGAAGATCCCCGAAGTCGATCGTGCGAGTCAGCCCGCCGCGGA
CGTCGAACGTCAGCCGAACGTTCATCGACCGAAGCCAGGTGTTCTTTGCCGCGGTGTCCTGCTCCCGCCA
CCAGTCCCCGAACCGCTGCCCGGTCTCGCGCCACTCCCAGCCAGACGGGCGAGCCTCCAGGCCCTCCAGC
TCCTCTTGCCGCGCGGCCAGCGCCGCAATACGGGCATCCAGTGCTTCTCGCTGCGGAGAGCCCGCCCGGT
AGGCCGGGGAGCCGATCAGCGACGTCAGGTCCACCAGCTCCGCGTTCACCTCCGCGAGTTCGACCGCGGA
GTCCGAGCCCGCTACCCAGACTTTCTCCAGACGCTCCGCGTCCCCGAGCAGATCCAGTACCTGCTCCTCG
CAGAACGCGTCCCACTCGGCCATCGCCACCGTGCCGTTCCCGCAGTGCTTCGGGAACCCCATCGAGCGGC
AGCGGTAGCGCGGGTGCTTACGTCCTCCCCCGGCGAACTTGTACGCGGGCTCCCCGCACACCGCGCAGAA
CAACACCCGCAGCAGCAGCGACGGGGTAGACACCGCGGGCTTCGCCCGGGAGGTCTTCACGAGCTCGGCG
CGCAGCGCCTCCAGCTGCTCACGGGTCAGGATCGGCTCAGCCCGCACCAGCGGGGCTCCGTCGTCGTCTC
GGACGGTCTTACCGTTCAGAGTCGCGTACCCGAGCATCGCCCCGGAGATCATCGATCGCTTCAGCGCGGT
AGCCGACCACTCCCGGCCCTGCGGCTCGCGGCCTTGCAGCTGCGCGAAGTAGTCCTTCGGCGACAGGA
