>Addgene plasmid #82351 | pVHed05 | addgene partial sequence | sequence record 164089 | pBAD-F 5'-ATGCCATAGCATTTTTATCC-3'
GCTTTTTATCGCAACTCTCTACTGTTTCTCCATACCGTTTTTTTGGGCTAGCTACTAGAGTCACACAGGA
AACCTACTAGATGAAACATCATCACCATCACCACCAGGCCGGCACTAAGAAAGTAGCAATCTATACACGA
GTATCCACTACTAACCAAGCAGAGGAAGGCTTCTCAATTGATGAGCAAATTGACCGTTTAACAAAATATG
CTGAAGCAATGGGGTGGCAAGTATCTGATACTTATACTGATGCTGGTTTTTCAGGGGCCAAACTTGAACG
CCCAGCAATGCAAAGATTAATCAACGATATCGAGAATAAAGCTTTTGATACAGTTCTTGTATATAAGCTA
GACCGCCTTTCACGTAGTGTAAGAGATACTCTTTATCTTGTTAAGGATGTGTTCACAAAAAATAAAATAG
ACTTTATCTCGCTTAATGAAAGTATTGATACTTCTTCTGCTATGGGTAGCTTGTTTCTCACTATTCTTTC
TGCAATTAATGAGTTTGAAAGAGAGAATATAAAAGAACGCATGACTATGGGTAAACTAGGGCGAGCGAAA
TCTGGTAAGTCTATGATGTGGACTAAGACAGCTTTTGGGTATTACCACAACAGAAAGACAGGTATATTAG
AAATTGTTCCTTTACAAGCTACAATAGTTGAACAAATATTCACTGATTATTTATCAGGAATATCACTTAC
AAAATTAAGAGATAAACTCAATGAATCTGGACACATCGGTAAAGATATACCGTGGTCTTATCGTACCCTA
AGACAAACACTTGATAATCCAGTTTACTGTGGTTATATCAAATTTAAGGACAGCCTATTTGAAGGTATGC
ACAAACCAATTATCCCTTATGAGACTTATTTAAAAGTTCAAAAAGAGCTAGAAGAAAGACAACAGCA
